Addgene plasmid #229866: pHW1143
Purpose: Entry vector with FRT-SA-ArtificialExon-3xStopCodons-SL2-AAAA in slot 4 (for SapTrap assembly)
Depositing lab: Han Wang. Depositing organization: University of Wisconsin, Madison. Publication: A versatile site-directed gene trap strategy to manipulate gene activity and control gene expression in Caenorhabditis elegans. Khan H, Huang X, Raj V, Wang H. PLoS Genet. 2025 Jan 22;21(1):e1011541. doi: 10.1371/journal.pgen.1011541. eCollection 2025 Jan. PubMed 39841730.
Backbone
  Vector backbone: pNM3468
  Vector type: Worm Expression
Growth in bacteria
  Bacterial resistance: Kanamycin, 50 μg/mL
  Growth temperature: 37°C
  Growth strain: DH5alpha
  Copy number: High Copy
Gene/Insert
  Gene/Insert name: FRT-SA-ArtificialExon-3xStopCodons-SL2-AAAA
  Species: C. elegans (nematode), Synthetic
  Cloning method: Gibson Cloning
Terms and licenses: Academic/Nonprofit Terms; Industry Terms: Not Available to Industry
How to cite: pHW1143 was a gift from Han Wang (Addgene plasmid # 229866 ; http://n2t.net/addgene:229866 ; RRID:Addgene_229866)
