[The description below was written by a language model from this plasmid's Addgene catalogue record and pLannotate feature annotations shown in this document.]
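Description:
pHW1143 is a small (about 2.3 kb) entry, or donor, plasmid built on the pNM3468 backbone for SapTrap modular assembly of C. elegans genome-engineering constructs. It is not itself an expression vector. Instead it stores one module that occupies slot 4 of the SapTrap scheme, in which type IIS digestion releases fragments with defined overhangs so that several entry modules can be joined in a fixed order in a destination vector. The plasmid is propagated in E. coli from a high-copy ColE1/pUC-type origin and selected with kanamycin through an aph(3')-Ia gene annotated as driven by the cat promoter. The tonB, T3Te and T7Te transcription terminators insulate the insert region from the backbone.

The module was introduced by Gibson cloning and combines synthetic and C. elegans-derived sequence. It consists of an FRT site, a splice acceptor, an artificial exon, three stop codons, an SL2 trans-splicing element and an AAAA end, which is presumably the junction overhang for assembly. In a gene trap, the splice acceptor captures transcripts of the targeted gene into the artificial exon. The stop codons then terminate translation of the host protein, and the SL2 sequence allows a downstream coding sequence supplied by a neighbouring module to be expressed as a separate operon-like cistron under the endogenous promoter. The minimal FRT supports FLP-mediated excision when paired with a second site elsewhere in the assembled cassette, which would allow conditional control of the trap.

The feature table annotates only the FRT within the insert. It also reports short FLAG and lacZα fragment matches, which are partial hits and may be incidental. The splice acceptor, stop codons and SL2 element are known only from the catalogue description.
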