Features (pLannotate 1.2.2; 9 found; start..end, strand, type, name):
      1..816     -  CDS            KanR: aminoglycoside phosphotransferase; aph(3')-Ia; confers resistance to kanamycin in bacteria or G418 (Geneticin®) in eukaryotes
    817..919     -  promoter       cat promoter: promoter of the E. coli cat gene encoding chloramphenicol acetyltransferase
    920..951     -  terminator     tonB terminator: bidirectional E. coli tonB-P14 transcription terminator
   1004..1037    +  protein_bind   FRT (minimal): supports FLP-mediated excision but not integration (Turan and Bode, 2011) FLP recombinase from the Saccharomyces cerevisiae 2μ plasmid
   1081..1101    +  CDS            FLAG (fragment): FLAG® epitope tag, followed by an enterokinase cleavage site
   1571..1588    +  CDS            lacZα (fragment): LacZα fragment of β-galactosidase; lacZ fragment
   1587..1606    +  terminator     T3Te terminator (fragment): phage T3 early transcription terminator
   1628..2215    +  rep_origin     ori: high-copy-number ColE1/pMB1/pBR322/pUC origin of replication
   2227..2254    -  terminator     T7Te terminator: phage T7 early transcription terminator
>Addgene plasmid #229866 | pHW1143 | addgene full sequence | sequence record 460826 | Addgene NGS Result
TTAGAAAAACTCATCGAGCATCAAGTGAAACTGCAATTTATTCATATCAGGATTATCAATACCATATTTT
TGAAAAAGCCGTTTCTGTAATGAAGGAGAAAACTCACCGAGGCAGTTCCATAGGATGGCAAGATCCTGGT
ATCGGTCTGCGATTCCGACTCGTCCAACATCAATACAACCTATTAATTTCCCCTCGTCAAAAATAAGGTT
ATCAAGTGAGAAATCACCATGAGTGACGACTGAATCCGGTGAGAATGGCAAGAGTTTATGCATTTCTTTC
CAGACTTGTTCAACAGGCCAGCCATTACGCTCGTCATCAAAATCACTCGCACCAACCAAACCGTTATTCA
TTCGTGATTGCGCCTGAGCGAGACGAAATACGCGATCGCCGTTAAAAGGACAATTACAAACAGGAATCGA
ATGCAACCGGCGCAGGAACACTGCCAGCGCATCAACAATATTTTCACCTGAATCAGGATATTCTTCTAAT
ACCTGGAATGCTGTTTTCCCTGGGATCGCAGTGGTGAGTAACCATGCATCATCAGGAGTACGGATAAAAT
GCTTGATGGTCGGAAGAGGCATAAATTCCGTCAGCCAGTTTAGCCTGACCATCTCATCTGTAACATCATT
GGCAACGCTACCTTTGCCATGTTTCAGAAACAACTCTGGCGCATCGGGCTTCCCATACAATCGATAGATT
GTCGCACCTGATTGCCCGACATTATCGCGAGCCCATTTATACCCATATAAATCAGCATCCATGTTGGAAT
TTAATCGCGGCTTCAAGCAAGACGTTTCCCGTTGAATATGGCTCATTTTAGCTTCCTTAGCTCCTGAAAA
TCTCGATAACTCAAAAAATACGCCCGGTAGTGATCTTATTTCATTATGGTGAAAGTTGGAACCTCTTACG
TGCCGATCAAGTCAAAAGCCTCCGGTCGGAGGCTTTTGACTTTCTGCTATGGAGGTCAGGTATGATTTTT
GAATTCGCTCTTCGGCGGCTAGCGAAGTTCCTATTCTCTAGAAAGTATAGGAACTTCTAACTAATCTGAT
TTAAATTTTCAGGGTACCGGCGGAAGCGACTACAAGGACGACGACGACAAGGAGCCAACCACTTGACTAA
GTGATAAGCTAGCTAAGCTGTCTCATCCTACTTTCACCTAGTTAACTGCTTGTCTTAAAATCTATGCTTC
TCTTTAGTATCTAAAATTTTCCTAGAAGCTTACAAGTATATAAATGGTCTCTTCTCAATAAAGGTTGTAT
ATTTATTCATCTTATTGAATCTGCCATTTCCTCGTTTTTGCGAGTTTATATACCTTCCAATTTTCTTTCT
ATTGTATTTTCAACTTCTAATTTTAATTCAGGGAAACTGCTTCAACGCATCAAAAATGAGAAGAGCAAGC
TTGGATCGACGAGAGCAGCGCGACTGGATCTGTCGCCCGTCTCAAACGCAACCCTCCGGCGGTCGCATAT
CATTCAGGACGAGCCTCAGACTCCAGCGTAACTGGACTGCAATCAACTCACTGGCTCACCTTCCGGTCCA
CGATCAGCTAGAATCAAGCTGACTAGATAAACTGGCCGTCGTTTTACACGGGTGGGCCTTTCTTCGGTAG
AAAATCAAAGGATCTTCTTGAGATCCTTTTTTTCTGCGCGTAATCTGCTGCTTGCAAACAAAAAAACCAC
CGCTACCAGCGGTGGTTTGTTTGCCGGATCAAGAGCTACCAACTCTTTTTCCGAGGTAACTGGCTTCAGC
AGAGCGCAGATACCAAATACTGTTCTTCTAGTGTAGCCGTAGTTAGGCCACCACTTCAAGAACTCTGTAG
CACCGCCTACATACCTCGCTCTGCTAATCCTGTTACCAGTGGCTGCTGCCAGTGGCGATAAGTCGTGTCT
TACCGGGTTGGACTCAAGACGATAGTTACCGGATAAGGCGCAGCGGTCGGGCTGAACGGGGGGTTCGTGC
ACACAGCCCAGCTTGGAGCGAACGACCTACACCGAACTGAGATACCTACAGCGTGAGCTATGAGAAAGCG
CCACGCTTCCCGAAGGGAGAAAGGCGGACAGGTATCCGGTAAGCGGCAGGGTCGGAACAGGAGAGCGCAC
GAGGGAGCTTCCAGGGGGAAACGCCTGGTATCTTTATAGTCCTGTCGGGTTTCGCCACCTCTGACTTGAG
CATCGATTTTTGTGATGCTCGTCAGGGGGGCGGAGCCTATGGAAAAACGCCAGCAACGCAGAAAGGCCCA
CCCGAAGGTGAGCCAGGTGATTACATTTAGGTCCTCA
